LOCUS       Exported 8933 bp ds-DNA circular SYN 12-MAY-2021
DEFINITION  lentiviral backbone.
ACCESSION   .
VERSION     .
KEYWORDS    pLV-EF1a-IRES-Neo
SOURCE      synthetic DNA construct
  ORGANISM  synthetic DNA construct
REFERENCE   1 (bases 1 to 8933)
  AUTHORS   Hayer A, Shao L, Chung M, Joubert LM, Yang HW, Tsai FC, Bisaria A,
            Betzig E, Meyer T
  TITLE     Engulfed cadherin fingers are polarized junctional structures
            between collectively migrating endothelial cells.
  JOURNAL   Nat Cell Biol. 2016 Dec;18(12):1311-1323. doi: 10.1038/ncb3438. Epub
            2016 Nov 14.
  PUBMED    27842057
REFERENCE   2 (bases 1 to 8933)
  AUTHORS   .
  TITLE     Direct Submission
  JOURNAL   Exported May 12, 2021 from SnapGene Server 1.1.58
            http://www.snapgene.com
FEATURES             Location/Qualifiers
     source          1..8933
                     /organism="synthetic DNA construct"
                     /mol_type="other DNA"
     LTR             1..634
                     /label=3' LTR
                     /note="3' long terminal repeat (LTR) from HIV-1"
     misc_feature    681..806
                     /label=HIV-1 Psi
                     /note="packaging signal of human immunodeficiency virus
                     type 1"
     misc_feature    1303..1536
                     /label=RRE
                     /note="The Rev response element (RRE) of HIV-1 allows for
                     Rev-dependent mRNA export from the nucleus to the
                     cytoplasm."
     CDS             1721..1765
                     /codon_start=1
                     /product="antigenic peptide corresponding to amino acids
                     655 to 669 of the HIV envelope protein gp41 (Lutje Hulsik
                     et al., 2013)"
                     /label=gp41 peptide
                     /note="recognized by the 2H10 single-chain llama nanobody"
                     /translation="KNEQELLELDKWASL"
     misc_feature    2028..2143
                     /label=cPPT/CTS
                     /note="central polypurine tract and central termination
                     sequence of HIV-1 (lacking the first T)"
     promoter        2221..2432
                     /label=EF-1-alpha core promoter
                     /note="core promoter for human elongation factor
                     EF-1-alpha"
     intron          2433..3371
                     /label=EF-1-alpha intron A
                     /note="intron upstream of the start codon of human
                     EF-1-alpha"
     primer_bind     3328..3348
                     /label=EF1a-F
                     /note="Human elongation factor-1a promoter, forward primer"
     primer_bind     complement(3676..3693)
                     /label=IRES reverse
                     /note="IRES internal ribosome entry site, reverse primer.
                     Also called pCDH-rev"
     primer_bind     3903..3922
                     /label=IRES-F
                     /note="IRES internal ribosome entry site, forward primer"
     CDS             4084..4878
                     /codon_start=1
                     /gene="aph(3')-II (or nptII)"
                     /product="aminoglycoside phosphotransferase from Tn5"
                     /label=NeoR/KanR
                     /note="confers resistance to neomycin, kanamycin, and G418
                     (Geneticin(R))"
                     /translation="MIEQDGLHAGSPAAWVERLFGYDWAQQTIGCSDAAVFRLSAQGRP
                     VLFVKTDLSGALNELQDEAARLSWLATTGVPCAAVLDVVTEAGRDWLLLGEVPGQDLLS
                     SHLAPAEKVSIMADAMRRLHTLDPATCPFDHQAKHRIERARTRMEAGLVDQDDLDEEHQ
                     GLAPAELFARLKARMPDGEDLVVTHGDACLPNIMVENGRFSGFIDCGRLGVADRYQDIA
                     LATRDIAEELGGEWADRFLVLYGIAAPDSQRIAFYRLLDEFF"
     primer_bind     complement(4138..4157)
                     /label=Neo-R
                     /note="Neomycin resistance gene, reverse primer"
     primer_bind     4748..4767
                     /label=Neo-F
                     /note="Neomycin resistance gene, forward primer"
     misc_feature    4902..5490
                     /label=WPRE
                     /note="woodchuck hepatitis virus posttranscriptional
                     regulatory element"
     primer_bind     complement(4955..4975)
                     /label=WPRE-R
                     /note="WPRE, reverse primer"
     CDS             complement(5373..5384)
                     /codon_start=1
                     /product="Factor Xa recognition and cleavage site"
                     /label=Factor Xa site
                     /translation="IEGR"
     LTR             5697..6330
                     /label=3' LTR
                     /note="3' long terminal repeat (LTR) from HIV-1"
     primer_bind     complement(6458..6474)
                     /label=M13 rev
                     /note="common sequencing primer, one of multiple similar
                     variants"
     primer_bind     complement(6458..6474)
                     /label=M13 Reverse
                     /note="In lacZ gene. Also called M13-rev"
     primer_bind     complement(6471..6493)
                     /label=M13/pUC Reverse
                     /note="In lacZ gene"
     protein_bind    6482..6498
                     /label=lac operator
                     /bound_moiety="lac repressor encoded by lacI"
                     /note="The lac repressor binds to the lac operator to
                     inhibit transcription in E. coli. This inhibition can be
                     relieved by adding lactose or
                     isopropyl-beta-D-thiogalactopyranoside (IPTG)."
     promoter        complement(6506..6536)
                     /label=lac promoter
                     /note="promoter for the E. coli lac operon"
     protein_bind    6551..6572
                     /label=CAP binding site
                     /bound_moiety="E. coli catabolite activator protein"
                     /note="CAP binding activates transcription in the presence
                     of cAMP."
     primer_bind     complement(6689..6706)
                     /label=L4440
                     /note="L4440 vector, forward primer"
     rep_origin      complement(6860..7448)
                     /direction=LEFT
                     /label=ori
                     /note="high-copy-number ColE1/pMB1/pBR322/pUC origin of
                     replication"
     primer_bind     complement(6940..6959)
                     /label=pBR322ori-F
                     /note="pBR322 origin, forward primer"
     CDS             complement(7619..8479)
                     /codon_start=1
                     /gene="bla"
                     /product="beta-lactamase"
                     /label=AmpR
                     /note="confers resistance to ampicillin, carbenicillin, and
                     related antibiotics"
                     /translation="MSIQHFRVALIPFFAAFCLPVFAHPETLVKVKDAEDQLGARVGYI
                     ELDLNSGKILESFRPEERFPMMSTFKVLLCGAVLSRIDAGQEQLGRRIHYSQNDLVEYS
                     PVTEKHLTDGMTVRELCSAAITMSDNTAANLLLTTIGGPKELTAFLHNMGDHVTRLDRW
                     EPELNEAIPNDERDTTMPVAMATTLRKLLTGELLTLASRQQLIDWMEADKVAGPLLRSA
                     LPAGWFIADKSGAGERGSRGIIAALGPDGKPSRIVVIYTTGSQATMDERNRQIAEIGAS
                     LIKHW"
     primer_bind     8242..8261
                     /label=Amp-R
                     /note="Ampicillin resistance gene, reverse primer"
     promoter        complement(8480..8584)
                     /gene="bla"
                     /label=AmpR promoter
     polyA_signal    8632..8766
                     /label=SV40 poly(A) signal
                     /note="SV40 polyadenylation signal"
     primer_bind     complement(8669..8688)
                     /label=SV40pA-R
                     /note="SV40 polyA, reverse primer"
     primer_bind     8723..8742
                     /label=EBV-rev
                     /note="SV40 polyA terminator, reverse primer"
ORIGIN
        1 tggaagggct aattcactcc caaagaagac aagatatcct tgatctgtgg atctaccaca
       61 cacaaggcta cttccctgat tagcagaact acacaccagg gccaggggtc agatatccac
      121 tgacctttgg atggtgctac aagctagtac cagttgagcc agataaggta gaagaggcca
      181 ataaaggaga gaacaccagc ttgttacacc ctgtgagcct gcatgggatg gatgacccgg
      241 agagagaagt gttagagtgg aggtttgaca gccgcctagc atttcatcac gtggcccgag
      301 agctgcatcc ggagtacttc aagaactgct gatatcgagc ttgctacaag ggactttccg
      361 ctggggactt tccagggagg cgtggcctgg gcgggactgg ggagtggcga gccctcagat
      421 cctgcatata agcagctgct ttttgcctgt actgggtctc tctggttaga ccagatctga
      481 gcctgggagc tctctggcta actagggaac ccactgctta agcctcaata aagcttgcct
      541 tgagtgcttc aagtagtgtg tgcccgtctg ttgtgtgact ctggtaacta gagatccctc
      601 agaccctttt agtcagtgtg gaaaatctct agcagtggcg cccgaacagg gacttgaaag
      661 cgaaagggaa accagaggag ctctctcgac gcaggactcg gcttgctgaa gcgcgcacgg
      721 caagaggcga ggggcggcga ctggtgagta cgccaaaaat tttgactagc ggaggctaga
      781 aggagagaga tgggtgcgag agcgtcagta ttaagcgggg gagaattaga tcgcgatggg
      841 aaaaaattcg gttaaggcca gggggaaaga aaaaatataa attaaaacat atagtatggg
      901 caagcaggga gctagaacga ttcgcagtta atcctggcct gttagaaaca tcagaaggct
      961 gtagacaaat actgggacag ctacaaccat cccttcagac aggatcagaa gaacttagat
     1021 cattatataa tacagtagca accctctatt gtgtgcatca aaggatagag ataaaagaca
     1081 ccaaggaagc tttagacaag atagaggaag agcaaaacaa aagtaagacc accgcacagc
     1141 aagcggccgg ccgctgatct tcagacctgg aggaggagat atgagggaca attggagaag
     1201 tgaattatat aaatataaag tagtaaaaat tgaaccatta ggagtagcac ccaccaaggc
     1261 aaagagaaga gtggtgcaga gagaaaaaag agcagtggga ataggagctt tgttccttgg
     1321 gttcttggga gcagcaggaa gcactatggg cgcagcgtca atgacgctga cggtacaggc
     1381 cagacaatta ttgtctggta tagtgcagca gcagaacaat ttgctgaggg ctattgaggc
     1441 gcaacagcat ctgttgcaac tcacagtctg gggcatcaag cagctccagg caagaatcct
     1501 ggctgtggaa agatacctaa aggatcaaca gctcctgggg atttggggtt gctctggaaa
     1561 actcatttgc accactgctg tgccttggaa tgctagttgg agtaataaat ctctggaaca
     1621 gatttggaat cacacgacct ggatggagtg ggacagagaa attaacaatt acacaagctt
     1681 aatacactcc ttaattgaag aatcgcaaaa ccagcaagaa aagaatgaac aagaattatt
     1741 ggaattagat aaatgggcaa gtttgtggaa ttggtttaac ataacaaatt ggctgtggta
     1801 tataaaatta ttcataatga tagtaggagg cttggtaggt ttaagaatag tttttgctgt
     1861 actttctata gtgaatagag ttaggcaggg atattcacca ttatcgtttc agacccacct
     1921 cccaaccccg aggggacccg acaggcccga aggaatagaa gaagaaggtg gagagagaga
     1981 cagagacaga tccattcgat tagtgaacgg atctcgacgg tatcgccttt aaaagaaaag
     2041 gggggattgg ggggtacagt gcaggggaaa gaatagtaga cataatagca acagacatac
     2101 aaactaaaga attacaaaaa caaattacaa aaattcaaaa ttttcgggtt tattacaggg
     2161 acagcagaga tccagtttat cgatgaggcc ctttcgtctt cactcgaggt gcccgtcagt
     2221 gggcagagcg cacatcgccc acagtccccg agaagttggg gggaggggtc ggcaattgaa
     2281 ccggtgccta gagaaggtgg cgcggggtaa actgggaaag tgatgtcgtg tactggctcc
     2341 gcctttttcc cgagggtggg ggagaaccgt atataagtgc agtagtcgcc gtgaacgttc
     2401 tttttcgcaa cgggtttgcc gccagaacac aggtaagtgc cgtgtgtggt tcccgcgggc
     2461 ctggcctctt tacgggttat ggcccttgcg tgccttgaat tacttccacc tggctgcagt
     2521 acgtgattct tgatcccgag cttcgggttg gaagtgggtg ggagagttcg aggccttgcg
     2581 cttaaggagc cccttcgcct cgtgcttgag ttgaggcctg gcctgggcgc tggggccgcc
     2641 gcgtgcgaat ctggtggcac cttcgcgcct gtctcgctgc tttcgataag tctctagcca
     2701 tttaaaattt ttgatgacct gctgcgacgc tttttttctg gcaagatagt cttgtaaatg
     2761 cgggccaaga tctgcacact ggtatttcgg tttttggggc cgcgggcggc gacggggccc
     2821 gtgcgtccca gcgcacatgt tcggcgaggc ggggcctgcg agcgcggcca ccgagaatcg
     2881 gacgggggta gtctcaagct ggccggcctg ctctggtgcc tggcctcgcg ccgccgtgta
     2941 tcgccccgcc ctgggcggca aggctggccc ggtcggcacc agttgcgtga gcggaaagat
     3001 ggccgcttcc cggccctgct gcagggagct caaaatggag gacgcggcgc tcgggagagc
     3061 gggcgggtga gtcacccaca caaaggaaaa gggcctttcc gtcctcagcc gtcgcttcat
     3121 gtgactccac ggagtaccgg gcgccgtcca ggcacctcga ttagttctcg agcttttgga
     3181 gtacgtcgtc tttaggttgg ggggaggggt tttatgcgat ggagtttccc cacactgagt
     3241 gggtggagac tgaagttagg ccagcttggc acttgatgta attctccttg gaatttgccc
     3301 tttttgagtt tggatcttgg ttcattctca agcctcagac agtggttcaa agtttttttc
     3361 ttccatttca ggtgtcgtga ggatccgcgg ccgcgccggc tctagatcgc gaacgcgtga
     3421 attcctcgag ggcggccgct ctagagtcga cgggccgcgg taacaattgt taactaactt
     3481 aagctagcaa cggtttccct ctagcgggat caattccgcc ccccccccct aacgttactg
     3541 gccgaagccg cttggaataa ggccggtgtg cgtttgtcta tatgttattt tccaccatat
     3601 tgccgtcttt tggcaatgtg agggcccgga aacctggccc tgtcttcttg acgagcattc
     3661 ctaggggtct ttcccctctc gccaaaggaa tgcaaggtct gttgaatgtc gtgaaggaag
     3721 cagttcctct ggaagcttct tgaagacaaa caacgtctgt agcgaccctt tgcaggcagc
     3781 ggaacccccc acctggcgac aggtgcctct gcggccaaaa gccacgtgta taagatacac
     3841 ctgcaaaggc ggcacaaccc cagtgccacg ttgtgagttg gatagttgtg gaaagagtca
     3901 aatggctctc ctcaagcgta ttcaacaagg ggctgaagga tgcccagaag gtaccccatt
     3961 gtatgggatc tgatctgggg cctcggtgca catgctttac atgtgtttag tcgaggttaa
     4021 aaaaacgtct aggccccccg aaccacgggg acgtggtttt cctttgaaaa acacgataat
     4081 accatgattg aacaagatgg attgcacgca ggttctccgg ccgcttgggt ggagaggcta
     4141 ttcggctatg actgggcaca acagacaatc ggctgctctg atgccgccgt gttccggctg
     4201 tcagcgcagg ggcgcccggt tctttttgtc aagaccgacc tgtccggtgc cctgaatgaa
     4261 ctgcaggacg aggcagcgcg gctatcgtgg ctggccacga cgggcgttcc ttgcgcagct
     4321 gtgctcgacg ttgtcactga agcgggaagg gactggctgc tattgggcga agtgccgggg
     4381 caggatctcc tgtcatctca ccttgctcct gccgagaaag tatccatcat ggctgatgca
     4441 atgcggcggc tgcatacgct tgatccggct acctgcccat tcgaccacca agcgaaacat
     4501 cgcatcgagc gagcacgtac tcggatggaa gccggtcttg tcgatcagga tgatctggac
     4561 gaagagcatc aggggctcgc gccagccgaa ctgttcgcca ggctcaaggc gcgcatgccc
     4621 gacggcgagg atctcgtcgt gacccatggc gatgcctgct tgccgaatat catggtggaa
     4681 aatggccgct tttctggatt catcgactgt ggccggctgg gtgtggcgga ccgctatcag
     4741 gacatagcgt tggctacccg tgatattgct gaagagcttg gcggcgaatg ggctgaccgc
     4801 ttcctcgtgc tttacggtat cgccgctccc gattcgcagc gcatcgcctt ctatcgcctt
     4861 cttgacgagt tcttctgacc cgggcggggc gcgtctggaa caatcaacct ctggattaca
     4921 aaatttgtga aagattgact ggtattctta actatgttgc tccttttacg ctatgtggat
     4981 acgctgcttt aatgcctttg tatcatgcta ttgcttcccg tatggctttc attttctcct
     5041 ccttgtataa atcctggttg ctgtctcttt atgaggagtt gtggcccgtt gtcaggcaac
     5101 gtggcgtggt gtgcactgtg tttgctgacg caacccccac tggttggggc attgccacca
     5161 cctgtcagct cctttccggg actttcgctt tccccctccc tattgccacg gcggaactca
     5221 tcgccgcctg ccttgcccgc tgctggacag gggctcggct gttgggcact gacaattccg
     5281 tggtgttgtc ggggaagctg acgtcctttc catggctgct cgcctgtgtt gccacctgga
     5341 ttctgcgcgg gacgtccttc tgctacgtcc cttcggccct caatccagcg gaccttcctt
     5401 cccgcggcct gctgccggct ctgcggcctc ttccgcgtct tcgccttcgc cctcagacga
     5461 gtcggatctc cctttgggcc gcctccccgc ctggaattaa ttctgcagtc gagacctaga
     5521 aaaacatgga gcaatcacaa gtagcaatac agcagctacc aatgctgatt gtgcctggct
     5581 agaagcacaa gaggaggagg aggtgggttt tccagtcaca cctcaggtac ctttaagacc
     5641 aatgacttac aaggcagctg tagatcttag ccacttttta aaagaaaaga ggggactgga
     5701 agggctaatt cactcccaac gaagacaaga tatccttgat ctgtggatct accacacaca
     5761 aggctacttc cctgattagc agaactacac accagggcca ggggtcagat atccactgac
     5821 ctttggatgg tgctacaagc tagtaccagt tgagccagat aaggtagaag aggccaataa
     5881 aggagagaac accagcttgt tacaccctgt gagcctgcat gggatggatg acccggagag
     5941 agaagtgtta gagtggaggt ttgacagccg cctagcattt catcacgtgg cccgagagct
     6001 gcatccggag tacttcaaga actgctgata tcgagcttgc tacaagggac tttccgctgg
     6061 ggactttcca gggaggcgtg gcctgggcgg gactggggag tggcgagccc tcagatcctg
     6121 catataagca gctgcttttt gcctgtactg ggtctctctg gttagaccag atctgagcct
     6181 gggagctctc tggctaacta gggaacccac tgcttaagcc tcaataaagc ttgccttgag
     6241 tgcttcaagt agtgtgtgcc cgtctgttgt gtgactctgg taactagaga tccctcagac
     6301 ccttttagtc agtgtggaaa atctctagca gtagtagttc atgtcatctt attattcagt
     6361 atttataact tgcaaagaaa tgaatatcag agagtgagag gccttgacat tgctagcgtt
     6421 taccgtcgac ctctagctag agcttggcgt aatcatggtc atagctgttt cctgtgtgaa
     6481 attgttatcc gctcacaatt ccacacaaca tacgagccgg aagcataaag tgtaaagcct
     6541 ggggtgccta atgagtgagc taactcacat taattgcgtt gcgctcactg cccgctttcc
     6601 agtcgggaaa cctgtcgtgc cagctgcatt aatgaatcgg ccaacgcgcg gggagaggcg
     6661 gtttgcgtat tgggcgctct tccgcttcct cgctcactga ctcgctgcgc tcggtcgttc
     6721 ggctgcggcg agcggtatca gctcactcaa aggcggtaat acggttatcc acagaatcag
     6781 gggataacgc aggaaagaac atgtgagcaa aaggccagca aaaggccagg aaccgtaaaa
     6841 aggccgcgtt gctggcgttt ttccataggc tccgcccccc tgacgagcat cacaaaaatc
     6901 gacgctcaag tcagaggtgg cgaaacccga caggactata aagataccag gcgtttcccc
     6961 ctggaagctc cctcgtgcgc tctcctgttc cgaccctgcc gcttaccgga tacctgtccg
     7021 cctttctccc ttcgggaagc gtggcgcttt ctcatagctc acgctgtagg tatctcagtt
     7081 cggtgtaggt cgttcgctcc aagctgggct gtgtgcacga accccccgtt cagcccgacc
     7141 gctgcgcctt atccggtaac tatcgtcttg agtccaaccc ggtaagacac gacttatcgc
     7201 cactggcagc agccactggt aacaggatta gcagagcgag gtatgtaggc ggtgctacag
     7261 agttcttgaa gtggtggcct aactacggct acactagaag aacagtattt ggtatctgcg
     7321 ctctgctgaa gccagttacc ttcggaaaaa gagttggtag ctcttgatcc ggcaaacaaa
     7381 ccaccgctgg tagcggtggt ttttttgttt gcaagcagca gattacgcgc agaaaaaaag
     7441 gatctcaaga agatcctttg atcttttcta cggggtctga cgctcagtgg aacgaaaact
     7501 cacgttaagg gattttggtc atgagattat caaaaaggat cttcacctag atccttttaa
     7561 attaaaaatg aagttttaaa tcaatctaaa gtatatatga gtaaacttgg tctgacagtt
     7621 accaatgctt aatcagtgag gcacctatct cagcgatctg tctatttcgt tcatccatag
     7681 ttgcctgact ccccgtcgtg tagataacta cgatacggga gggcttacca tctggcccca
     7741 gtgctgcaat gataccgcga gacccacgct caccggctcc agatttatca gcaataaacc
     7801 agccagccgg aagggccgag cgcagaagtg gtcctgcaac tttatccgcc tccatccagt
     7861 ctattaattg ttgccgggaa gctagagtaa gtagttcgcc agttaatagt ttgcgcaacg
     7921 ttgttgccat tgctacaggc atcgtggtgt cacgctcgtc gtttggtatg gcttcattca
     7981 gctccggttc ccaacgatca aggcgagtta catgatcccc catgttgtgc aaaaaagcgg
     8041 ttagctcctt cggtcctccg atcgttgtca gaagtaagtt ggccgcagtg ttatcactca
     8101 tggttatggc agcactgcat aattctctta ctgtcatgcc atccgtaaga tgcttttctg
     8161 tgactggtga gtactcaacc aagtcattct gagaatagtg tatgcggcga ccgagttgct
     8221 cttgcccggc gtcaatacgg gataataccg cgccacatag cagaacttta aaagtgctca
     8281 tcattggaaa acgttcttcg gggcgaaaac tctcaaggat cttaccgctg ttgagatcca
     8341 gttcgatgta acccactcgt gcacccaact gatcttcagc atcttttact ttcaccagcg
     8401 tttctgggtg agcaaaaaca ggaaggcaaa atgccgcaaa aaagggaata agggcgacac
     8461 ggaaatgttg aatactcata ctcttccttt ttcaatatta ttgaagcatt tatcagggtt
     8521 attgtctcat gagcggatac atatttgaat gtatttagaa aaataaacaa ataggggttc
     8581 cgcgcacatt tccccgaaaa gtgccacctg acgtcgacgg atcgggagat caacttgttt
     8641 attgcagctt ataatggtta caaataaagc aatagcatca caaatttcac aaataaagca
     8701 tttttttcac tgcattctag ttgtggtttg tccaaactca tcaatgtatc ttatcatgtc
     8761 tggatcaact ggataactca agctaaccaa aatcatccca aacttcccac cccataccct
     8821 attaccactg ccaattacct gtggtttcat ttactctaaa cctgtgattc ctctgaatta
     8881 ttttcatttt aaagaaattg tatttgttaa atatgtacta caaacttagt agt
//
